>Addgene plasmid #51496 | pLSLZ.D | depositor full sequence | sequence record 78596 | pLSLZ.D sequence 15179 bps
CCTGCAGGTAGCAGAAGGCATGTTGTTGTGACTCCGAGGGGTTGCCTCAAACTCTATCTTATAACCGGCG
TGGAGGCATGGAGGCAGGGGTATTTTGGTCATTTTAATAGATAGTGGAAAATGACGTGGAATTTACTTAA
AGACGAAGTCTTTGCGACAAGGGGGGGCCCACGCCGAATTTAATATTACCGGCGTGGCCCCCCCTTATCG
CGAGTGCTTTAGCACGAGCGGTCCAGATTTAAAGTAGAAAATTTCCCGCCCACTAGGGTTAAAGGTGTTC
ACACTATAAAAGCATATACGATGTGATGGTATTTGATGGAGCGTATATTGTATCAGGTATTTCCGTTGGA
TACGAATTATTCGTACGACCCTCCCTAAGATTCTTGATTGTTTATAAAACCAAATCTCATTGTCTTTGTT
GTGTATTGTTTGCAGGACGTCGAGAGTTCTCAACACAACATATACAAAACAAACGAATCTCAAGCAATCA
AGCATTCTACTTCTATTGCAGCAATTTAAATCATTTCTACAAGTTTGTACAAAAAAGCAGGCTCCGAATT
CGCCCTTCACCATGGCTTCCTCCCCTCCAAAGAAAAAGAGAAAGGTTCTTGAATTGCCTTACGCTTGTCC
AGTTGAGTCTTGTGATAGACGTTTTAGTAGGTCAGACGAACTCACTAGGCATATTAGAATCCACACAGGA
CAGAAGCCTTTCCAGTGTAGAATCTGTATGAGGAACTTTAGTCGTAGCGATCATTTGACTACACATATCA
GAACCCATACTGGTGAGAAACCATTCGCATGTGACATCTGTGGTCGTAAGTTCGCAAGAAGTGATGAAAG
GAAGCGTCATACAAAGATCCATCTTCGTCAGAAGGAACTAGTGAAATCTGAATTGGAAGAGAAGAAATCT
GAACTTAGACATAAATTGAAATATGTGCCACATGAATATATTGAATTGATTGAAATCGCAAGAAATTCAA
CTCAGGATAGAATCCTTGAAATGAAGGTGATGGAGTTCTTTATGAAGGTTTATGGTTATCGTGGTAAACA
TTTGGGTGGATCAAGGAAACCAGACGGAGCAATTTATACTGTCGGATCTCCTATTGATTACGGTGTGATC
GTTGATACTAAGGCATATTCAGGAGGTTATAATCTTCCAATTGGTCAAGCAGATGAAATGCAAAGATATG
TCGAAGAGAATCAAACAAGAAACAAGCATATCAACCCTAATGAATGGTGGAAAGTCTATCCATCTTCAGT
AACAGAATTTAAGTTCTTGTTTGTGAGTGGTCATTTCAAAGGAAACTACAAAGCTCAGCTTACAAGATTG
AATCATATCACTAATTGTAATGGAGCTGTTCTTAGTGTAGAAGAGCTTTTGATTGGTGGAGAAATGATTA
AAGCTGGTACATTGACACTTGAGGAAGTGAGAAGGAAATTTAATAACGGTGAGATAAACTTTTAATAGGA
CGTCCGATCGTTCAAACATTTGGCAATAAAGTTTCTTAAGATTGAATCCTGTTGCCGGTCTTGCGATGAT
TATCATATAATTTCTGTTGAATTACGTTAAGCATGTAATAATTAACATGTAATGCATGACGTTATTTATG
AGATGGGTTTTTATGATTAGAGTCCCGCAATTATACATTTAATACGCGATAGAAAACAAAATATAGCGCG
CAAACTAGGATAAATTATCGCGCGCGGTGTCATCTATGTTACTAGATCGGGAATTGATCCCCCCTCGACA
GCTTCCGGAAAGGGCGAATTCGCAACTTTGTATACAAAAGTTGCCGAGCTCGCGGCCGCAGCAGTCTTAC
TTCCATGATTTCTTTAACTATGCCGGAATCCATCGCAGCGTAATGCTCTACACCACGCCGAACACCTGGG
TGGACGATATCACCGTGGTGACGCATGTCGCGCAAGACTGTAACCACGCGTCTGTTGACTGGCAGGTGGT
GGCCAATGGTGATGTCAGCGTTGAACTGCGTGATGCGGATCAACAGGTGGTTGCAACTGGACAAGGCACT
AGCGGGACTTTGCAAGTGGTGAATCCGCACCTCTGGCAACCGGGTGAAGGTTATCTCTATGAACTGTGCG
TCACAGCCAAAAGCCAGACAGAGTGTGATATCTACCCGCTTCGCGTCGGCATCCGGTCAGTGGCAGTGAA
GGGCGAACAGTTCCTGATTAACCACAAACCGTTCTACTTTACTGGCTTTGGTCGTCATGAAGATGCGGAC
TTGCGTGGCAAAGGATTCGATAACGTGCTGATGGTGCACGACCACGCATTAATGGACTGGATTGGGGCCA
ACTCCTACCGTACCTCGCATTACCCTTACGCTGAAGAGATGCTCGACTGGGCAGATGAACATGGCATCGT
GGTGATTGATGAAACTGCTGCTGTCGGCTTTAACCTCTCTTTAGGCATTGGTTTCGAAGCGGGCAACAAG
CCGAAAGAACTGTACAGCGAAGAGGCAGTCAACGGGGAAACTCAGCAAGCGCACTTACAGGCGATTAAAG
AGCTGATAGCGCGTGACAAAAACCACCCAAGCGTGGTGATGTGGAGTATTGCCAACGAACCGGATACCCG
TCCGCAAGGTGCACGGGAATATTTCGCGCCACTGGCGGAAGCAACGCGTAAACTCGACCCGACGCGTCCG
ATCACCTGCGTCAATGTAATGTTCTGCGACGCTCACACCGATACCATCAGCGATCTCTTTGATGTGCTGT
GCCTGAACCGTTATTACGGATGGTATGTCCAAAGCGGCGATTTGGAAACGGCAGAGAAGGTACTGGAAAA
AGAACTTCTGGCCTGGCAGGAGAAACTGCATCAGCCGATTATCATCACCGAATACGGCGTGGATACGTTA
GCCGGGCTGCACTCAATGTACACCGACATGTGGAGTGAAGAGTATCAGTGTGCATGGCTGGATATGTATC
ACCGCGTCTTTGATCGCGTCAGCGCCGTCGTCGGTGAACAGGTATGGAATTTCGCCGATTTTGCGACCTC
GCAAGGCATATTGCGCGTTGGCGGTAACAAGAAAGGGATCTTCACTCGCGACCGCAAACCGAAGTCGGCG
GCTTTTCTGCTGCAAAAACGCTGGACTGGCATGAACTTCGGTGAAAAACCGCAGCAGGGAGGCAAACAAC
GCAGGGAGGCAAACAATGATATCACAACTCTCCTGACGCGTCATCGTCGGCTACAGCCTCGGGAATTGCT
ACCTAGCTCGAGCAAGATCCAAGGAGATATAACAATGGCTTCCTCCTGGATTGAACAAGATGGATTGCAC
GCAGGTTCTCCGGCCGCTTGGGTGGAGAGGCTATTCGGCTATGACTGGGCACAACAGACAATCGGCTGCT
CTGATGCCGCCGTGTTCCGGCTGTCAGCGCAGGGTAGACCGGTTCTTTTTGTCAAGACCGACCTGTCCGG
TGCCCTGAATGAACTGCAAGACGAGGCAGCGCGGCTATCGTGGCTGGCCACGACGGGCGTACCTTGCGCT
GCTGTGCTCGACGTTGTCACTGAAGCGGGAAGGGACTGGCTGCTATTGGGCGAAGTGCCGGGGCAGGATC
TCCTGTCATCTCACCTTGCTCCTGCCGAGAAAGTATCCATCATGGCTGATGCAATGCGGCGGCTGCATAC
GCTTGATCCGGCTACCTGCCCATTCGACCACCAAGCGAAACATCGCATCGAGCGAGCACGTACTCGGATG
GAAGCCGGTCTTGTCGATCAGGATGATCTGGACGAAGAGCATCAGGGGCTCGCGCCAGCCGAACTGTTCG
CCAGGCTCAAGGCGAGAATGCCCGACGGCGAGGATCTCGTCGTGACCCATGGCGATGCCTGCTTGCCGAA
TATCATGGTGGAAAATGGCCGCTTTTCTGGATTCATCGACTGTGGCCGGCTGGGTGTGGCGGACCGCTAT
CAGGACATAGCGTTGGCTACCCGTGATATTGCTGAAGAGCTTGGCGGCGAATGGGCTGACCGCTTCCTCG
TGCTTTACGGTATCGCCGCTCCCGATTCGCAGCGCATCGCCTTCTATCGCCTTCTTGACGAGTTCTTCTG
ATAACCGCGGAGAGCTCGAATTTCCCCGATCGTTCAAACATTTGGCAATAAAGTTTCTTAAGATTGAATC
CTGTTGCCGGTCTTGCGATGATTATCATATAATTTCTGTTGAATTACGTTAAGCATGTAATAATTAACAT
GTAATGCATGACGTTATTTATGAGATGGGTTTTTATGATTAGAGTCCCGCAATTATACATTTAATACGCG
ATAGAAAACAAAATATAGCGCGCAAACTAGGATAAATTATCGCGCGCGGTGTCATCTATGTTACTAGATC
GTGGGCCCGTCCAGTTCCATTCGCCCTATAGTGAGTCGTATTAAACCTGCATTAATGAATCGGCCAACGC
GCGGGGCTGCAGGTCGACGACCCAGCTTTCTTGTACAAAGTGGGAGTGTACTTCAAGTCAGTGGGAAATC
AATAAAATGATTATTTTATGAATATATTTCATTGTGCAAGTAGATAGAAATTACATATGTTACATAACAC
ACGAAATAAACAAAAAAAGACAATCCAAAAACAAACACCCCAAAAAAAATAATCACTTTAGATAAACTCG
TATGAGGAGAGGCACGTTCAGTGACTCGACGATTCCCGAGCAAAAAAAGTCTCCCCGTCACACATGTAGT
GGGTGACGCAATTATCTTTAAAGTAATCCTTCTGTTGACTTGTCATTGATAACATCCAGTCTTCGTCAGG
ATTGCAAAGAATTATAGAAGGGATCCCACTCGAGCCAAGCTTGGCGTGTCTGCAGGTCAACATGGTGGAG
CACGACACACTTGTCTACTCCAAAAATATCAAAGATACAGTCTCAGAAGACCAAAGGGCAATTGAGACTT
TTCAACAAAGGGTAATATCCGGAAACCTCCTCGGATTCCATTGCCCAGCTATCTGTCACTTTATTGTGAA
GATAGTGGAAAAGGAAGGTGGCTCCTACAAATGCCATCATTGCGATAAAGGAAAGGCCATCGTTGAAGAT
GCCTCTGCCGACAGTGGTCCCAAAGATGGACCCCCACCCACGAGGAGCATCGTGGAAAAAGAAGACGTTC
CAACCACGTCTTCAAAGCAAGTGGATTGATGTGATAACATGGTGGAGCACGACACACTTGTCTACTCCAA
AAATATCAAAGATACAGTCTCAGAAGACCAAAGGGCAATTGAGACTTTTCAACAAAGGGTAATATCCGGA
AACCTCCTCGGATTCCATTGCCCAGCTATCTGTCACTTTATTGTGAAGATAGTGGAAAAGGAAGGTGGCT
CCTACAAATGCCATCATTGCGATAAAGGAAAGGCCATCGTTGAAGATGCCTCTGCCGACAGTGGTCCCAA
AGATGGACCCCCACCCACGAGGAGCATCGTGGAAAAAGAAGACGTTCCAACCACGTCTTCAAAGCAAGTG
GATTGATGTGATATCTCCACTGACGTAAGGGATGACGCACAATCCCACTATCCTTCGCAAGACCCTTCCT
CTATATAAGGAAGTTCATTTCATTTGGAGAGGACCTCGACTCTAGAGGATCCCCCTTCCTCTATATAAGG
AAGTTCATTTCATTTGGAGAGGTAAGTTTCACTTCACACATTATTACTGTCTTCTAATACAAGGTTTTTT
ATCAAGCTGGAGAAGAGCATGATAGTGGGTAGTGCCATCTTGATGAAGCTCAGAAGCAACACCAAGGAAG
AAAATAAGAAAAGGTGTGAGTTTCTCCCAGAGAAACTGGAATAAATCATCTCTTTGAGATGAGCACTTGG
GATAGGTAAGGAAAACATATTTAGATTGGAGTCTGAAGTTCTTACTAGCAGAAGGCATGTTGTTGTGACT
CCGAGGGGTTGCCTCAAACTCTATCTTATAACCGGCGTGGAGGCATGGAGGCAGGGGTATTTTGGTCATT
TTAATAGATAGTGGAAAATGACGTGGAATTTACTTAAAGACGAAGTCTTTGCGACAAGGGGGGGCCCACG
CCGAATTTAATATTACCGGCGTGGCCCCCCCTTATCGCGAGTGCTTTAGCACGAGCGGTCCAGATTTAAA
GTAGAAAATTTCCCGCCCACTAGGGTTAAAGGTGTTCACACTATAAAAGCATATACGATGTGATGGTATT
TGATGGAGCGTATATTGTATCAGGTATTTCCGTTGGATACGAATTATTCGTACGACCCTCCCTGCAGGTC
GACTCTAGAGGATCCCCGGGTACCGAGCTCGAATTCGTAATCATGGTCATAGCTGTTTCCTGTGTGAAAT
TGTTATCCGCTCACAATTCCACACAACATACGAGCCGGAAGCATAAAGTGTAAAGCCTGGGGTGCCTAAT
GAGTGAGCTAACTCACATTAATTGCGTTGCGCTCACTGCCCGCTTTCCAGTCGGGAAACCTGTCGTGCCA
GCTGCATTAATGAATCGGCCAACGCGCGGGGAGAGGCGGTTTGCGTATTGGCTAGAGCAGCTTGCCAACA
TGGTGGAGCACGACACTCTCGTCTACTCCAAGAATATCAAAGATACAGTCTCAGAAGACCAAAGGGCTAT
TGAGACTTTTCAACAAAGGGTAATATCGGGAAACCTCCTCGGATTCCATTGCCCAGCTATCTGTCACTTC
ATCAAAAGGACAGTAGAAAAGGAAGGTGGCACCTACAAATGCCATCATTGCGATAAAGGAAAGGCTATCG
TTCAAGATGCCTCTGCCGACAGTGGTCCCAAAGATGGACCCCCACCCACGAGGAGCATCGTGGAAAAAGA
AGACGTTCCAACCACGTCTTCAAAGCAAGTGGATTGATGTGATAACATGGTGGAGCACGACACTCTCGTC
TACTCCAAGAATATCAAAGATACAGTCTCAGAAGACCAAAGGGCTATTGAGACTTTTCAACAAAGGGTAA
TATCGGGAAACCTCCTCGGATTCCATTGCCCAGCTATCTGTCACTTCATCAAAAGGACAGTAGAAAAGGA
AGGTGGCACCTACAAATGCCATCATTGCGATAAAGGAAAGGCTATCGTTCAAGATGCCTCTGCCGACAGT
GGTCCCAAAGATGGACCCCCACCCACGAGGAGCATCGTGGAAAAAGAAGACGTTCCAACCACGTCTTCAA
AGCAAGTGGATTGATGTGATATCTCCACTGACGTAAGGGATGACGCACAATCCCACTATCCTTCGCAAGA
CCTTCCTCTATATAAGGAAGTTCATTTCATTTGGAGAGGACACGCTGAAATCACCAGTCTCTCTCTACAA
ATCTATCTCTCTCGAGCTTTCGCAGATCCGGGGGGGCAATGAGATATGAAAAAGCCTGAACTCACCGCGA
CGTCTGTCGAGAAGTTTCTGATCGAAAAGTTCGACAGCGTCTCCGACCTGATGCAGCTCTCGGAGGGCGA
AGAATCTCGTGCTTTCAGCTTCGATGTAGGAGGGCGTGGATATGTCCTGCGGGTAAATAGCTGCGCCGAT
GGTTTCTACAAAGATCGTTATGTTTATCGGCACTTTGCATCGGCCGCGCTCCCGATTCCGGAAGTGCTTG
ACATTGGGGAGTTTAGCGAGAGCCTGACCTATTGCATCTCCCGCCGTGCACAGGGTGTCACGTTGCAAGA
CCTGCCTGAAACCGAACTGCCCGCTGTTCTACAACCGGTCGCGGAGGCTATGGATGCGATCGCTGCGGCC
GATCTTAGCCAGACGAGCGGGTTCGGCCCATTCGGACCGCAAGGAATCGGTCAATACACTACATGGCGTG
ATTTCATATGCGCGATTGCTGATCCCCATGTGTATCACTGGCAAACTGTGATGGACGACACCGTCAGTGC
GTCCGTCGCGCAGGCTCTCGATGAGCTGATGCTTTGGGCCGAGGACTGCCCCGAAGTCCGGCACCTCGTG
CACGCGGATTTCGGCTCCAACAATGTCCTGACGGACAATGGCCGCATAACAGCGGTCATTGACTGGAGCG
AGGCGATGTTCGGGGATTCCCAATACGAGGTCGCCAACATCTTCTTCTGGAGGCCGTGGTTGGCTTGTAT
GGAGCAGCAGACGCGCTACTTCGAGCGGAGGCATCCGGAGCTTGCAGGATCGCCACGACTCCGGGCGTAT
ATGCTCCGCATTGGTCTTGACCAACTCTATCAGAGCTTGGTTGACGGCAATTTCGATGATGCAGCTTGGG
CGCAGGGTCGATGCGACGCAATCGTCCGATCCGGAGCCGGGACTGTCGGGCGTACACAAATCGCCCGCAG
AAGCGCGGCCGTCTGGACCGATGGCTGTGTAGAAGTACTCGCCGATAGTGGAAACCGACGCCCCAGCACT
CGTCCGAGGGCAAAGAAATAGAGTAGATGCCGACGCGGATCTGTCGATCGACAAGCTCGAGTTTCTCCAT
AATAATGTGTGAGTAGTTCCCAGATAAGGGAATTAGGGTTCCTATAGGGTTTCGCTCATGTGTTGAGCAT
ATAAGAAACCCTTAGTATGTATTTGTATTTGTAAAATACTTCTATCAATAAAATTTCTAATTCCTAAAAC
CAAAATCCAGTACTAAAATCCAGATCCCCCGAATTAATTCGGCGTTAATTCAGTACATTAAAAACGTCCG
CAATGTGTTATTAAGTTGTCTAAGCGTCAATTTGTTTACACCACAATATATCCTGCCACCAGCCAGCCAA
CAGCTCCCCGACCGGCAGCTCGGCACAAAATCACCACTCGATACAGGCAGCCCATCAGTCCGGGACGGCG
TCAGCGGGAGAGCCGTTGTAAGGCGGCAGACTTTGCTCATGTTACCGATGCTATTCGGAAGAACGGCAAC
TAAGCTGCCGGGTTTGAAACACGGATGATCTCGCGGAGGGTAGCATGTTGATTGTAACGATGACAGAGCG
TTGCTGCCTGTGATCACCGCGGTTTCAAAATCGGCTCCGTCGATACTATGTTATACGCCAACTTTGAAAA
CAACTTTGAAAAAGCTGTTTTCTGGTATTTAAGGTTTTAGAATGCAAGGAACAGTGAATTGGAGTTCGTC
TTGTTATAATTAGCTTCTTGGGGTATCTTTAAATACTGTAGAAAAGAGGAAGGAAATAATAAATGGCTAA
AATGAGAATATCACCGGAATTGAAAAAACTGATCGAAAAATACCGCTGCGTAAAAGATACGGAAGGAATG
TCTCCTGCTAAGGTATATAAGCTGGTGGGAGAAAATGAAAACCTATATTTAAAAATGACGGACAGCCGGT
ATAAAGGGACCACCTATGATGTGGAACGGGAAAAGGACATGATGCTATGGCTGGAAGGAAAGCTGCCTGT
TCCAAAGGTCCTGCACTTTGAACGGCATGATGGCTGGAGCAATCTGCTCATGAGTGAGGCCGATGGCGTC
CTTTGCTCGGAAGAGTATGAAGATGAACAAAGCCCTGAAAAGATTATCGAGCTGTATGCGGAGTGCATCA
GGCTCTTTCACTCCATCGACATATCGGATTGTCCCTATACGAATAGCTTAGACAGCCGCTTAGCCGAATT
GGATTACTTACTGAATAACGATCTGGCCGATGTGGATTGCGAAAACTGGGAAGAAGACACTCCATTTAAA
GATCCGCGCGAGCTGTATGATTTTTTAAAGACGGAAAAGCCCGAAGAGGAACTTGTCTTTTCCCACGGCG
ACCTGGGAGACAGCAACATCTTTGTGAAAGATGGCAAAGTAAGTGGCTTTATTGATCTTGGGAGAAGCGG
CAGGGCGGACAAGTGGTATGACATTGCCTTCTGCGTCCGGTCGATCAGGGAGGATATCGGGGAAGAACAG
TATGTCGAGCTATTTTTTGACTTACTGGGGATCAAGCCTGATTGGGAGAAAATAAAATATTATATTTTAC
TGGATGAATTGTTTTAGTACCTAGAATGCATGACCAAAATCCCTTAACGTGAGTTTTCGTTCCACTGAGC
GTCAGACCCCGTAGAAAAGATCAAAGGATCTTCTTGAGATCCTTTTTTTCTGCGCGTAATCTGCTGCTTG
CAAACAAAAAAACCACCGCTACCAGCGGTGGTTTGTTTGCCGGATCAAGAGCTACCAACTCTTTTTCCGA
AGGTAACTGGCTTCAGCAGAGCGCAGATACCAAATACTGTCCTTCTAGTGTAGCCGTAGTTAGGCCACCA
CTTCAAGAACTCTGTAGCACCGCCTACATACCTCGCTCTGCTAATCCTGTTACCAGTGGCTGCTGCCAGT
GGCGATAAGTCGTGTCTTACCGGGTTGGACTCAAGACGATAGTTACCGGATAAGGCGCAGCGGTCGGGCT
GAACGGGGGGTTCGTGCACACAGCCCAGCTTGGAGCGAACGACCTACACCGAACTGAGATACCTACAGCG
TGAGCTATGAGAAAGCGCCACGCTTCCCGAAGGGAGAAAGGCGGACAGGTATCCGGTAAGCGGCAGGGTC
GGAACAGGAGAGCGCACGAGGGAGCTTCCAGGGGGAAACGCCTGGTATCTTTATAGTCCTGTCGGGTTTC
GCCACCTCTGACTTGAGCGTCGATTTTTGTGATGCTCGTCAGGGGGGCGGAGCCTATGGAAAAACGCCAG
CAACGCGGCCTTTTTACGGTTCCTGGCCTTTTGCTGGCCTTTTGCTCACATGTTCTTTCCTGCGTTATCC
CCTGATTCTGTGGATAACCGTATTACCGCCTTTGAGTGAGCTGATACCGCTCGCCGCAGCCGAACGACCG
AGCGCAGCGAGTCAGTGAGCGAGGAAGCGGAAGAGCGCCTGATGCGGTATTTTCTCCTTACGCATCTGTG
CGGTATTTCACACCGCATATGGTGCACTCTCAGTACAATCTGCTCTGATGCCGCATAGTTAAGCCAGTAT
ACACTCCGCTATCGCTACGTGACTGGGTCATGGCTGCGCCCCGACACCCGCCAACACCCGCTGACGCGCC
CTGACGGGCTTGTCTGCTCCCGGCATCCGCTTACAGACAAGCTGTGACCGTCTCCGGGAGCTGCATGTGT
CAGAGGTTTTCACCGTCATCACCGAAACGCGCGAGGCAGGGTGCCTTGATGTGGGCGCCGGCGGTCGAGT
GGCGACGGCGCGGCTTGTCCGCGCCCTGGTAGATTGCCTGGCCGTAGGCCAGCCATTTTTGAGCGGCCAG
CGGCCGCGATAGGCCGACGCGAAGCGGCGGGGCGTAGGGAGCGCAGCGACCGAAGGGTAGGCGCTTTTTG
CAGCTCTTCGGCTGTGCGCTGGCCAGACAGTTATGCACAGGCCAGGCGGGTTTTAAGAGTTTTAATAAGT
TTTAAAGAGTTTTAGGCGGAAAAATCGCCTTTTTTCTCTTTTATATCAGTCACTTACATGTGTGACCGGT
TCCCAATGTACGGCTTTGGGTTCCCAATGTACGGGTTCCGGTTCCCAATGTACGGCTTTGGGTTCCCAAT
GTACGTGCTATCCACAGGAAAGAGACCTTTTCGACCTTTTTCCCCTGCTAGGGCAATTTGCCCTAGCATC
TGCTCCGTACATTAGGAACCGGCGGATGCTTCGCCCTCGATCAGGTTGCGGTAGCGCATGACTAGGATCG
GGCCAGCCTGCCCCGCCTCCTCCTTCAAATCGTACTCCGGCAGGTCATTTGACCCGATCAGCTTGCGCAC
GGTGAAACAGAACTTCTTGAACTCTCCGGCGCTGCCACTGCGTTCGTAGATCGTCTTGAACAACCATCTG
GCTTCTGCCTTGCCTGCGGCGCGGCGTGCCAGGCGGTAGAGAAAACGGCCGATGCCGGGATCGATCAAAA
AGTAATCGGGGTGAACCGTCAGCACGTCCGGGTTCTTGCCTTCTGTGATCTCGCGGTACATCCAATCAGC
TAGCTCGATCTCGATGTACTCCGGCCGCCCGGTTTCGCTCTTTACGATCTTGTAGCGGCTAATCAAGGCT
TCACCCTCGGATACCGTCACCAGGCGGCCGTTCTTGGCCTTCTTCGTACGCTGCATGGCAACGTGCGTGG
TGTTTAACCGAATGCAGGTTTCTACCAGGTCGTCTTTCTGCTTTCCGCCATCGGCTCGCCGGCAGAACTT
GAGTACGTCCGCAACGTGTGGACGGAACACGCGGCCGGGCTTGTCTCCCTTCCCTTCCCGGTATCGGTTC
ATGGATTCGGTTAGATGGGAAACCGCCATCAGTACCAGGTCGTAATCCCACACACTGGCCATGCCGGCCG
GCCCTGCGGAAACCTCTACGTGCCCGTCTGGAAGCTCGTAGCGGATCACCTCGCCAGCTCGTCGGTCACG
CTTCGACAGACGGAAAACGGCCACGTCCATGATGCTGCGACTATCGCGGGTGCCCACGTCATAGAGCATC
GGAACGAAAAAATCTGGTTGCTCGTCGCCCTTGGGCGGCTTCCTAATCGACGGCGCACCGGCTGCCGGCG
GTTGCCGGGATTCTTTGCGGATTCGATCAGCGGCCGCTTGCCACGATTCACCGGGGCGTGCTTCTGCCTC
GATGCGTTGCCGCTGGGCGGCCTGCGCGGCCTTCAACTTCTCCACCAGGTCATCACCCAGCGCCGCGCCG
ATTTGTACCGGGCCGGATGGTTTGCGACCGTCACGCCGATTCCTCGGGCTTGGGGGTTCCAGTGCCATTG
CAGGGCCGGCAGACAACCCAGCCGCTTACGCCTGGCCAACCGCCCGTTCCTCCACACATGGGGCATTCCA
CGGCGTCGGTGCCTGGTTGTTCTTGATTTTCCATGCCGCCTCCTTTAGCCGCTAAAATTCATCTACTCAT
TTATTCATTTGCTCATTTACTCTGGTAGCTGCGCGATGTATTCAGATAGCAGCTCGGTAATGGTCTTGCC
TTGGCGTACCGCGTACATCTTCAGCTTGGTGTGATCCTCCGCCGGCAACTGAAAGTTGACCCGCTTCATG
GCTGGCGTGTCTGCCAGGCTGGCCAACGTTGCAGCCTTGCTGCTGCGTGCGCTCGGACGGCCGGCACTTA
GCGTGTTTGTGCTTTTGCTCATTTTCTCTTTACCTCATTAACTCAAATGAGTTTTGATTTAATTTCAGCG
GCCAGCGCCTGGACCTCGCGGGCAGCGTCGCCCTCGGGTTCTGATTCAAGAACGGTTGTGCCGGCGGCGG
CAGTGCCTGGGTAGCTCACGCGCTGCGTGATACGGGACTCAAGAATGGGCAGCTCGTACCCGGCCAGCGC
CTCGGCAACCTCACCGCCGATGCGCGTGCCTTTGATCGCCCGCGACACGACAAAGGCCGCTTGTAGCCTT
CCATCCGTGACCTCAATGCGCTGCTTAACCAGCTCCACCAGGTCGGCGGTGGCCCATATGTCGTAAGGGC
TTGGCTGCACCGGAATCAGCACGAAGTCGGCTGCCTTGATCGCGGACACAGCCAAGTCCGCCGCCTGGGG
CGCTCCGTCGATCACTACGAAGTCGCGCCGGCCGATGGCCTTCACGTCGCGGTCAATCGTCGGGCGGTCG
ATGCCGACAACGGTTAGCGGTTGATCTTCCCGCACGGCCGCCCAATCGCGGGCACTGCCCTGGGGATCGG
AATCGACTAACAGAACATCGGCCCCGGCGAGTTGCAGGGCGCGGGCTAGATGGGTTGCGATGGTCGTCTT
GCCTGACCCGCCTTTCTGGTTAAGTACAGCGATAACCTTCATGCGTTCCCCTTGCGTATTTGTTTATTTA
CTCATCGCATCATATACGCAGCGACCGCATGACGCAAGCTGTTTTACTCAAATACACATCACCTTTTTAG
ACGGCGGCGCTCGGTTTCTTCAGCGGCCAAGCTGGCCGGCCAGGCCGCCAGCTTGGCATCAGACAAACCG
GCCAGGATTTCATGCAGCCGCACGGTTGAGACGTGCGCGGGCGGCTCGAACACGTACCCGGCCGCGATCA
TCTCCGCCTCGATCTCTTCGGTAATGAAAAACGGTTCGTCCTGGCCGTCCTGGTGCGGTTTCATGCTTGT
TCCTCTTGGCGTTCATTCTCGGCGGCCGCCAGGGCGTCGGCCTCGGTCAATGCGTCCTCACGGAAGGCAC
CGCGCCGCCTGGCCTCGGTGGGCGTCACTTCCTCGCTGCGCTCAAGTGCGCGGTACAGGGTCGAGCGATG
CACGCCAAGCAGTGCAGCCGCCTCTTTCACGGTGCGGCCTTCCTGGTCGATCAGCTCGCGGGCGTGCGCG
ATCTGTGCCGGGGTGAGGGTAGGGCGGGGGCCAAACTTCACGCCTCGGGCCTTGGCGGCCTCGCGCCCGC
TCCGGGTGCGGTCGATGATTAGGGAACGCTCGAACTCGGCAATGCCGGCGAACACGGTCAACACCATGCG
GCCGGCCGGCGTGGTGGTGTCGGCCCACGGCTCTGCCAGGCTACGCAGGCCCGCGCCGGCCTCCTGGATG
CGCTCGGCAATGTCCAGTAGGTCGCGGGTGCTGCGGGCCAGGCGGTCTAGCCTGGTCACTGTCACAACGT
CGCCAGGGCGTAGGTGGTCAAGCATCCTGGCCAGCTCCGGGCGGTCGCGCCTGGTGCCGGTGATCTTCTC
GGAAAACAGCTTGGTGCAGCCGGCCGCGTGCAGTTCGGCCCGTTGGTTGGTCAAGTCCTGGTCGTCGGTG
CTGACGCGGGCATAGCCCAGCAGGCCAGCGGCGGCGCTCTTGTTCATGGCGTAATGTCTCCGGTTCTAGT
CGCAAGTATTCTACTTTATGCGACTAAAACACGCGACAAGAAAACGCCAGGAAAAGGGCAGGGCGGCAGC
CTGTCGCGTAACTTAGGACTTGTGCGACATGTCGTTTTCAGAAGACGGCTGCACTGAACGTCAGAAGCCG
ACTGCACTATAGCAGCGGAGGGGTTGGATCAAAGTACTTTGATCCCGAGGGGAACCCTGTGGTTGGCATG
CACATACAAATGGACGAACGGATAAACCTTTTCACGCCCTTTTAAATATCCGTTATTCTAATAAACGCTC
TTTTCTCTTAGGTTTACCCGCCAATATATCCTGTCAAACACTGATAGTTTAAACTGAAGGCGGGAAACGA
CAATCTGATCCAAGCTCAAGCTGCTCTAGCATTCGCCATTCAGGCTGCGCAACTGTTGGGAAGGGCGATC
GGTGCGGGCCTCTTCGCTATTACGCCAGCTGGCGAAAGGGGGATGTGCTGCAAGGCGATTAAGTTGGGTA
ACGCCAGGGTTTTCCCAGTCACGACGTTGTAAAACGACGGCCAGTGCCAAGCTTGCATG
Features (pLannotate 1.2.2; 38 found; start..end, strand, type, name):
    316..375     +  CDS            MP_BEYDV (fragment): Protein inferred from homology: Swiss-Prot protein existence level 3. Involved in the viral transport within, and between cells. From Bean yellow dwarf virus (BeYDV).
    473..509     +  ncRNA          PK1-TEV CVMV: Accession: RF01102 - 5'-leader pseudoknot of TEV/CVMV
    529..553     +  protein_bind   attB1: mutant version of attB; recombination site for the Gateway® BP reaction BP Clonase™
    641..730     +  CDS            EGR1 (fragment): EGR1_SERCA - Also known as ZENK From Serinus canaria (Island canary) (Fringilla canaria).
    872..1462    +  CDS            fokIR (fragment): T2F1_PLAOK - Also known as rfoKI. Experimental evidence at protein level: Swiss-Prot protein existence level 1. Recognizes the double-stranded sequence 5'-GGATG-3'/3'-CATCC- 5' and cleaves respectively 14 bases after G-1 and 13 bases before C-1. From Planomicrobium okeanokoites (Planococcus okeanokoites) (Flavobacterium okeanokoites).
   1476..1728    +  terminator     NOS terminator: nopaline synthase terminator and poly(A) signal
   1773..1793    +  protein_bind   attB5: mutant version of attB; core recombination site for the Gateway® BP reaction BP Clonase™
   1810..3149    +  CDS            GUS (fragment): β-glucuronidase; uidA (or gusA) from E. coli
   3269..4061    +  CDS            NeoR/KanR (fragment): aminoglycoside phosphotransferase from Tn5; aph(3')-II (or nptII); confers resistance to neomycin, kanamycin, and G418 (Geneticin®)
   4088..4340    +  terminator     NOS terminator: nopaline synthase terminator and poly(A) signal
   4365..4383    -  promoter       T7 promoter: promoter for bacteriophage T7 RNA polymerase
   4433..4453    -  protein_bind   attB2: mutant version of attB; core recombination site for the Gateway® BP reaction BP Clonase™
   4665..4787    -  CDS            REP_WDVS (fragment): Experimental evidence at protein level: Swiss-Prot protein existence level 1. Essential for the replication of viral ssDNA. The closed circular ssDNA genome is first converted to a superhelical dsDNA. Rep binds a specific region at the genome origin of replication. It introduces an endonucleolytic nick within the conserved sequence 5'- TAATATTAC-3' in the intergenic region of the genome present in all geminiviruses, thereby initiating the rolling circle replication (RCR). Following cleavage, binds covalently to the 5'-phosphate of DNA as a tyrosyl ester. The cleavage gives rise to a free 3'-OH
   4893..5564    +  promoter       CaMV 35S promoter (enhanced): cauliflower mosaic virus 35S promoter with a duplicated enhancer region
   5566..5584    -  misc_feature   MCS (fragment): pUC18/19 multiple cloning site
   5583..5622    +  promoter       minimal CaMV 35S promoter (fragment): minimal 35S promoter from cauliflower mosaic virus
   5653..5868    -  CDS            REPA_BEYDV (fragment): Experimental evidence at protein level: Swiss-Prot protein existence level 1. Implicated in enhancement of V-sense gene expression. Acts a an inhibitor of C-sense gene transcription. From Bean yellow dwarf virus (BeYDV).
   6163..6222    +  CDS            MP_BEYDV (fragment): Protein inferred from homology: Swiss-Prot protein existence level 3. Involved in the viral transport within, and between cells. From Bean yellow dwarf virus (BeYDV).
   6221..6266    -  misc_feature   MCS (fragment): pUC18/19 multiple cloning site
   6298..6320    -  protein_bind   lac operator (fragment): The lac repressor binds to the lac operator to inhibit transcription in E. coli. This inhibition can be relieved by adding lactose or isopropyl-β-D-thiogalactopyranoside (IPTG). lac repressor encoded by lacI
   6324..6354    -  promoter       lac promoter: promoter for the E. coli lac operon
   6369..6390    -  protein_bind   CAP binding site: CAP binding activates transcription in the presence of cAMP. E. coli catabolite activator protein
   6403..6491    -  CDS            lacI (fragment): lac repressor; lacI; The lac repressor binds to the lac operator to inhibit transcription in E. coli. This inhibition can be relieved by adding lactose or isopropyl-β-D-thiogalactopyranoside (IPTG).
   6581..7258    +  promoter       CaMV 35S promoter (enhanced): cauliflower mosaic virus 35S promoter with a duplicated enhancer region
   7326..8351    +  CDS            HygR: hygromycin B phosphotransferase confers resistance to hygromycin
   8392..8566    +  polyA_signal   CaMV poly(A) signal: cauliflower mosaic virus polyadenylation signal
   8644..8668    -  misc_feature   LB T-DNA repeat: left border repeat from nopaline C58 T-DNA
   9093..9887    +  CDS            KanR: aminoglycoside phosphotransferase; aphA-3; confers resistance to kanamycin
   9974..10562   +  rep_origin     ori: high-copy-number ColE1/pMB1/pBR322/pUC origin of replication
  10748..10888   -  misc_feature   bom: basis of mobility region from pBR322
  10990..11029   -  CDS            rop (fragment): Rop protein, which maintains plasmids at low copy number; rop
  11232..11426   -  rep_origin     pVS1 oriV: origin of replication for the Pseudomonas plasmid pVS1 (Heeb et al., 2000)
  11492..12560   -  CDS            pVS1 RepA (fragment): replication protein from the Pseudomonas plasmid pVS1 (Heeb et al., 2000)
  12993..13622   -  CDS            pVS1 StaA: stability protein from the Pseudomonas plasmid pVS1 (Heeb et al., 2000)
  14182..14583   -  CDS            Y4CG_SINFN (fragment): Protein inferred from homology: Swiss-Prot protein existence level 3. From Sinorhizobium fredii (strain NBRC 101917 / NGR234).
  14922..14946   -  misc_feature   RB T-DNA repeat: right border repeat from nopaline C58 T-DNA
  15012..15166   -  CDS            lacZα (fragment): LacZα fragment of β-galactosidase; lacZ fragment
  15169..9       -  misc_feature   MCS (fragment) (across the origin): pUC18/19 multiple cloning site
