[The description below was written by a language model from this plasmid's Addgene catalogue record and pLannotate feature annotations shown in this document.]
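Description:
pLSLZ.D is a plant T-DNA binary plasmid built on pCAMBIA1300 that carries a geminivirus-derived replicon for delivering gene-targeting reagents to plant cells through Agrobacterium. The backbone supplies a ColE1/pMB1-type origin and bacterial kanamycin resistance for high-copy propagation in E. coli. The pVS1 oriV, RepA and StaA functions provide maintenance in Agrobacterium. Between the left and right T-DNA border repeats, an enhanced CaMV 35S promoter drives a hygromycin phosphotransferase gene with a CaMV poly(A) signal for selection of transformed plant tissue.

The backbone was modified by adding cis-acting replication elements from bean yellow dwarf virus in an LIR-SIR-LIR arrangement. The short fragments annotated as BeYDV movement protein and RepA, and a Rep-like hit matched to a related geminivirus, most likely reflect these intergenic regions and their flanks. When the viral Rep protein is present, the flanking LIRs allow the intervening DNA to be released and amplified as a circular replicon. Rep is not encoded on this plasmid, so it must be supplied separately, and without it the construct can act as a non-replicating T-DNA comparison.

The cargo was assembled by multisite Gateway cloning, as shown by the attB1, attB5 and attB2 sites. The first insert is the zinc-finger nuclease Zif268:FokI, with an N-terminal SV40 NLS and a NOS terminator. The record lists its promoters as the virion-sense LIR and 2x35S. The enhanced 35S element is annotated downstream of the cargo, which is consistent with it reading into the nuclease only after circularisation. The second insert is the us:NPTII repair template, made of partial GUS and NPTII coding sequence with a NOS terminator, which serves as the donor for homology-directed repair of a nuclease-cut reporter locus.

The depositor's sequence is slightly longer than the catalogued total size, and minor discrepancies in non-functional regions are noted.
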