Addgene plasmid #51496: pLSLZ.D
Purpose: pLSL with Zif268:FokI coding sequence followed by us:NPTII repair template , Rep is not included on this plasmid
Depositing lab: Daniel Voytas. Depositing organization: University of Minnesota. Publication: DNA Replicons for Plant Genome Engineering. Baltes NJ, Gil-Humanes J, Cermak T, Atkins PA, Voytas DF. Plant Cell. 2014 Jan;26(1):151-63. doi: 10.1105/tpc.113.119792 PubMed 24443519.
Backbone
  Vector backbone: pCAMBIA1300
  Backbone size w/o insert (bp): 12921
  Total vector size (bp): 15142
  Modifications to backbone: cis-acting replicational elements from the bean yellow dwarf virus were added in an LIR-SIR-LIR orientation.
  Vector type: plant T-DNA plasmid
  Selectable markers: Hygromycin
Growth in bacteria
  Bacterial resistance: Kanamycin, 50 μg/mL
  Growth temperature: 37°C
  Growth strain: DH5alpha
  Copy number: High Copy
Gene/Insert 1
  Gene/Insert name: Zif268:FokI
  Species: fusion between human and bacterial genes
  Insert size (bp): 897
  Promoter: virion-sense LIR and 2x35S
  Tag / fusion protein: SV40 NLS (N terminal on insert)
  Cloning method: Gateway Cloning
  Sequencing primers: 5′ atggcttcctcccctccaaag; 3′ agctgtcgaggggggatcaat
Gene/Insert 2
  Gene/Insert name: us:NPTII repair template
  Insert size (bp): 2600
  Cloning method: Gateway Cloning
  Sequencing primers: 5′ agcagtcttacttccatgatt; 3′ tcagaagaactcgtcaagaaggcg
Resource information
  A portion of this plasmid was derived from a plasmid made by: Zif268:FokI was amplified by PCR using pDW1345 as a template. us:NPTII repair template was amplified by PCR using pDW1269 as a template.
Terms and licenses: Academic/Nonprofit Terms; Industry Terms: Not Available to Industry
Depositor comments: Note that there may be some minor discrepancies between Addgene's quality control sequence and the depositor's assembled sequence. These discrepancies are not in functionally relevant regions of the plasmid.
How to cite: pLSLZ.D was a gift from Daniel Voytas (Addgene plasmid # 51496 ; http://n2t.net/addgene:51496 ; RRID:Addgene_51496)
