>Addgene plasmid #51496 | pLSLZ.D | addgene partial sequence | sequence record 80135 | pCP3-3 5'-ttaaaagtttatctcaccg-3'
CTTCCTCAAGTGTCAATGTACCAGCTTTAATCATTTCTCCACCAATCAAAAGCTCTTCTACACTAAGAAC
AGCTCCATTACAATTAGTGATATGATTCAATCTTGTAAGCTGAGCTTTGTAGTTTCCTTTGAAATGACCA
CTCACAAACAAGAACTTAAATTCTGTTACTGAAGATGGATAGACTTTCCACCATTCATTAGGGTTGATAT
GCTTGTTTCTTGTTTGATTCTCTTCGACATATCTTTGCATTTCATCTGCTTGACCAATTGGAAGATTATA
ACCTCCTGAATATGCCTTAGTATCAACGATCACACCGTAATCAATAGGAGATCCGACAGTATAAATTGCT
CCGTCTGGTTTCCTTGATCCACCCAAATGTTTACCACGATAACCATAAACCTTCATAAAGAACTCCATCA
CCTTCATTTCAAGGATTCTATCCTGAGTTGAATTTCTTGCGATTTCAATCAATTCAATATATTCATGTGG
CACATATTTCAATTTATGTCTAAGTTCAGATTTCTTCTCTTCCAATTCAGATTTCACTAGTTCCTTCTGA
CGAAGATGGATCTTTGTATGACGCTTCCTTTCATCACTTCTTGCGAACTTACGACCACAGATGTCACATG
CGAATGGTTTCTCACCAGTATGGGTTCTGATATGTGTAGTCAAATGATCGCTACGACTAAAGTTCCTCAT
ACAGATTCTACACTGGAAAGGCTTCTGTCCTGTGTGGATTCTAATATGCCTAGTGAGTTCGTCTGACCTA
CTAAAACGTCTATCACAAGACTCAACTGGACAAGCGTAAGGCAATTCAAGAACCTTTCTCTTTTTCTTTG
GAGGGGAGGAAGCCATGGTGAAGGGCGAATTCGGAGCCTGCTTTTTTGTACAAACTTGTAGAAATGATTT
AAATTGCTGCAATAGAAGTAGAATGCTTGATTGCTTGAGATTCGTTTGTTTTGTATATGTTGTGTTGAGA
ACTCTCGACGTCCTGCAAACAATACACAACAAAGACAATGAGATTTGGTTTTATAAACAATCAAGAATCT
TAGGGAGGGTCGTACGAATAATTCGTATCCAACGGAAATACCTGATACAAT
