>Addgene plasmid #51496 | pLSLZ.D | addgene partial sequence | sequence record 80141 | Neo-R 5'-GCCCAGTCATAGCCGAATAG-3'
GGCCGGAGAACCTGCGTGCAATCCATCTTGTTCAATCCAGGAGGAAGCCATTGTTATATCTCCTTGGATC
TTGCTCGAGCTAGGTAGCAATTCCCGAGGCTGTAGCCGACGATGACGCGTCAGGAGAGTTGTGATATCAT
TGTTTGCCTCCCTGCGTTGTTTGCCTCCCTGCTGCGGTTTTTCACCGAAGTTCATGCCAGTCCAGCGTTT
TTGCAGCAGAAAAGCCGCCGACTTCGGTTTGCGGTCGCGAGTGAAGATCCCTTTCTTGTTACCGCCAACG
CGCAATATGCCTTGCGAGGTCGCAAAATCGGCGAAATTCCATACCTGTTCACCGACGACGGCGCTGACGC
GATCAAAGACGCGGTGATACATATCCAGCCATGCACACTGATACTCTTCACTCCACATGTCGGTGTACAT
TGAGTGCAGCCCGGCTAACGTATCCACGCCGTATTCGGTGATGATAATCGGCTGATGCAGTTTCTCCTGC
CAGGCCAGAAGTTCTTTTTCCAGTACCTTCTCTGCCGTTTCCAAATCGCCGCTTTGGACATACCATCCGT
AATAACGGTTCAGGCACAGCACATCAAAGAGATCGCTGATGGTATCGGTGTGAGCGTCGCAGAACATTAC
ATTGACGCAGGTGATCGGACGCGTCGGGTCGAGTTTACGCGTTGCTTCCGCCAGTGGCGCGAAATATTCC
CGTGCACCTTGCGGACGGGTATCCGGTTCGTTGGCAATACTCCACATCACCACGCTTGGGTGGTTTTTGT
CACGCGCTATCAGCTCTTTAATCGCCTGTAAGTGCGCTTGCTGAGTTTCCCCGTTGACTGCCTCTTCGCT
GTACAGTTCTTTCGGCTTGTTGCCCGCTTCGAAACCAATGCCTAAAGAGAGGTTAAAGCCGACAGCAGCA
GTTTCATCAATCACCACGATGCCATGTTCATCTGCCCAGTCGAGCATCTCTTCAGCGTAAGGGTAATGC
