>Addgene plasmid #51496 | pLSLZ.D | addgene partial sequence | sequence record 81363 | Tac-promoter 5'-GAGCGGATAACAATTTCACACAGG-3'
CATGATTCGAATTACGAGCTCGGTACCCGGGGATCCTCTAGAGTCGACCTGCAGGGAGGGTCGTACGAAT
AATTCGTATCCAACGGAAATACCTGATACAATATACGCTCCATCAAATACCATCACATCGTATATGCTTT
TATAGTGTGAACACCTTTAACCCTAGTGGGCGGGAAATTTTCTACTTTAAATCTGGACCGCTCGTGCTAA
AGCACTCGCGATAAGGGGGGGCC
